>Addgene plasmid #47550 | pDD122 (Peft-3::Cas9 + ttTi5605 sgRNA) | depositor full sequence | sequence record 67865 | Hypothetical complete plasmid sequence.  Cas9 ORF, U6 promoter and sgRNA have been completely sequenced with overlapping primers
ATGAGCACTTTTAAAGTTCTGCTATGTGGCGCGGTATTATCCCGTATTGACGCCGGGCAAGAGCAACTCG
GTCGCCGCATACACTATTCTCAGAATGACTTGGTTGAGTACTCACCAGTCACAGAAAAGCATCTTACGGA
TGGCATGACAGTAAGAGAATTATGCAGTGCTGCCATAACCATGAGTGATAACACTGCGGCCAACTTACTT
CTGACAACGATCGGAGGACCGAAGGAGCTAACCGCTTTTTTGCACAACATGGGGGATCATGTAACTCGCC
TTGATCGTTGGGAACCGGAGCTGAATGAAGCCATACCAAACGACGAGCGTGACACCACGATGCCTGTAGC
AATGGCAACAACGTTGCGCAAACTATTAACTGGCGAACTACTTACTCTAGCTTCCCGGCAACAATTAATA
GACTGGATGGAGGCGGATAAAGTTGCAGGACCACTTCTGCGCTCGGCCCTTCCGGCTGGCTGGTTTATTG
CTGATAAATCTGGAGCCGGTGAGCGTGGGTCTCGCGGTATCATTGCAGCACTGGGGCCAGATGGTAAGCC
CTCCCGTATCGTAGTTATCTACACGACGGGGAGTCAGGCAACTATGGATGAACGAAATAGACAGATCGCT
GAGATAGGTGCCTCACTGATTAAGCATTGGTAACTGTCAGACCAAGTTTACTCATATATACTTTAGATTG
ATTTAAAACTTCATTTTTAATTTAAAAGGATCTAGGTGAAGATCCTTTTTGATAATCTCATGACCAAAAT
CCCTTAACGTGAGTTTTCGTTCCACTGAGCGTCAGACCCCGTAGAAAAGATCAAAGGATCTTCTTGAGAT
CCTTTTTTTCTGCGCGTAATCTGCTGCTTGCAAACAAAAAAACCACCGCTACCAGCGGTGGTTTGTTTGC
CGGATCAAGAGCTACCAACTCTTTTTCCGAAGGTAACTGGCTTCAGCAGAGCGCAGATACCAAATACTGT
CCTTCTAGTGTAGCCGTAGTTAGGCCACCACTTCAAGAACTCTGTAGCACCGCCTACATACCTCGCTCTG
CTAATCCTGTTACCAGTGGCTGCTGCCAGTGGCGATAAGTCGTGTCTTACCGGGTTGGACTCAAGACGAT
AGTTACCGGATAAGGCGCAGCGGTCGGGCTGAACGGGGGGTTCGTGCACACAGCCCAGCTTGGAGCGAAC
GACCTACACCGAACTGAGATACCTACAGCGTGAGCTATGAGAAAGCGCCACGCTTCCCGAAGGGAGAAAG
GCGGACAGGTATCCGGTAAGCGGCAGGGTCGGAACAGGAGAGCGCACGAGGGAGCTTCCAGGGGGAAACG
CCTGGTATCTTTATAGTCCTGTCGGGTTTCGCCACCTCTGACTTGAGCGTCGATTTTTGTGATGCTCGTC
AGGGGGGCGGAGCCTATGGAAAAACGCCAGCAACGCGGCCTTTTTACGGTTCCTGGTCTTTTGCTGGCCT
TTTGCTCACATGTTCTTTCCTGCGTTATCCCCTGATTCTGTGGATAACCGTATTACCGCCTTTGAGTGAG
CTGATACCAGCGGATAACAATTTCACACAGGAAACAGCTATGACCATGATTACGCCAAGCTATCAACTTT
GTATAGAAAAGTTGGCACCTTTGGTCTTTTATTGTCAACTTCCATTGGTTCTTCCATTGTTTCTGTTAAA
TTAATGAATTTTTCATAAAATAAAGACATTATACAATATAAAAATGAAGAATTTATTGAAAATAAACTGC
CAGAGAGAAAAAGTATGCAACACTCCCGCCGAGAGTGTTTGAAATGGTGTACGGTACATTTTCGTGCTAG
GAGTTAGATGTGCAGGCAGCAACGAGAGGGGGAGAGATTTTTTTGGGCCTTGTGAAATTAACGTGAGTTT
TCTGGTCATCTGACTAATCATGTTGGTTTTTTGTTGGTTTATTTTGTTTTTATCTTTGTTTTTATCCAGA
TTAGGAAATTTAAATTTTATGAATTTATAATGAGGTCAAACATTCAGTCCCAGCGTTTTTCCTGTTCTCA
CTGTTTAGTCGAATTTTTATTTTAGGCTTTCAACAAATGTTCTAACTGTCTTATTTGTGACCTCACTTTT
TATATTTTTTTAATTTTTAAAAATATTAGAAGTTTCTAGGATAATTTTTTCGACTTTTATTCTCTCTACC
GTCCGCACTCTTCTTACTTTTAAATTAAATTGTTTTTTTTTCAGTTGGGAAACACTTTGCTCTAGAAAAA
ATGGACAAAAAATACAGCATCGGCCTTGACATCGGAACGAACTCCGTCGGATGGGCCGTCATCACCGACG
AGTACAAGGTCCCATCCAAGAAGTTCAAGGTCCTCGGAAACACCGACCGTCACTCCATCAAGAAGAACCT
CATCGGAGCCCTCCTCTTCGACTCCGGAGAGACCGCCGAGGCCACCCGTCTCAAGCGTACCGCCCGTCGT
CGTTACACCCGTCGTAAGAACCGTATCTGCTACCTCCAAGAGATCTTCTCCAACGAGATGGCCAAGGTCG
ACGACTCCTTCTTCCACCGTCTCGAGGAGTCCTTCCTCGTCGAGGAGGACAAGAAGCACGAGCGTCACCC
AATCTTCGGAAACATCGTCGACGAGGTCGCCTACCACGAGAAGTACCCAACCATCTACCACCTCCGTAAG
AAGCTCGTCGACTCCACCGACAAGGCCGACCTCCGTCTCATCTACCTCGCCCTCGCCCACATGATCAAGT
TCCGTGGACACTTCCTCATCGAGGGAGACCTCAACCCAGACAACTCCGACGTCGACAAGCTCTTCATCCA
ACTCGTCCAAACCTACAACCAACTCTTCGAGGAGAACCCAATCAACGCCTCCGGAGTCGACGCCAAGGCC
ATCCTCTCCGCCCGTCTCTCCAAGTCCCGTCGTCTCGAGAACCTCATCGCCCAACTCCCAGGAGAGAAGA
AGAACGGACTCTTCGGAAACCTCATCGCCCTCTCCCTCGGACTCACCCCAAACTTCAAGTCCAACTTCGA
CCTCGCCGAGGACGCCAAGCTCCAACTCTCCAAGGACACCTACGACGACGACCTCGACAACCTCCTCGCC
CAAATCGGAGACCAATACGCCGACCTCTTCCTCGCCGCCAAGAACCTCTCCGACGCCATCCTCCTCTCCG
ACATCCTCCGTGTCAACACCGAGATCACCAAGGCCCCACTCTCCGCCTCCATGATCAAGCGTTACGACGA
GCACCACCAAGACCTCACCCTCCTCAAGGCCCTCGTCCGTCAACAACTCCCAGAGAAGTACAAGGTAAGT
TTAAACATATATATACTAACTAACCCTGATTATTTAAATTTTCAGGAGATCTTCTTCGACCAATCCAAGA
ACGGATACGCCGGATACATCGACGGAGGAGCCTCCCAAGAGGAGTTCTACAAGTTCATCAAGCCAATCCT
CGAGAAGATGGACGGAACCGAGGAGCTCCTCGTCAAGCTCAACCGTGAGGACCTCCTCCGTAAGCAACGT
ACCTTCGACAACGGATCCATCCCACACCAAATCCACCTCGGAGAGCTCCACGCCATCCTCCGTCGTCAAG
AGGACTTCTACCCATTCCTCAAGGACAACCGTGAGAAGATCGAGAAGATCCTCACCTTCCGTATCCCATA
CTACGTCGGACCACTCGCCCGTGGAAACTCCCGTTTCGCCTGGATGACCCGTAAGTCCGAGGAGACCATC
ACCCCATGGAACTTCGAGGAGGTCGTCGACAAGGGAGCCTCCGCCCAATCCTTCATCGAGCGTATGACCA
ACTTCGACAAGAACCTCCCAAACGAGAAGGTCCTCCCAAAGCACTCCCTCCTCTACGAGTACTTCACCGT
CTACAACGAGCTCACCAAGGTCAAGTACGTCACCGAGGGAATGCGTAAGCCAGCCTTCCTCTCCGGAGAG
CAAAAGAAGGCCATCGTCGACCTCCTCTTCAAGACCAACCGTAAGGTCACCGTCAAGCAACTCAAGGAGG
ACTACTTCAAGAAGATCGAGTGCTTCGACTCCGTCGAGATCTCCGGAGTCGAGGACCGTTTCAACGCCTC
CCTCGGAACCTACCACGACCTCCTCAAGATCATCAAGGACAAGGACTTCCTCGACAACGAGGAGAACGAG
GACATCCTCGAGGACATCGTCCTCACCCTCACCCTCTTCGAGGACCGTGAGATGATCGAGGAGCGTCTCA
AGACCTACGCCCACCTCTTCGACGACAAGGTCATGAAGCAGCTTAAGCGTCGTCGTTACACCGGATGGGG
ACGTCTCTCCCGTAAGCTCATCAACGGAATCCGTGACAAGCAATCCGGAAAGACCATCCTCGACTTCCTC
AAGTCCGACGGATTCGCCAACCGTAACTTCATGCAACTCATCCACGACGACTCCCTCACCTTCAAGGTAA
GTTTAAACAGTTCGGTACTAACTAACCATACATATTTAAATTTTCAGGAGGACATCCAAAAGGCCCAAGT
CTCCGGACAAGGAGACTCCCTCCACGAGCACATCGCCAACCTCGCCGGATCCCCAGCCATCAAGAAGGGA
ATCCTCCAAACCGTCAAGGTCGTCGACGAGCTCGTCAAGGTCATGGGACGTCACAAGCCAGAGAACATCG
TCATCGAGATGGCCCGTGAGAACCAAACCACCCAAAAGGGACAAAAGAACTCCCGTGAGCGTATGAAGCG
TATCGAGGAGGGAATCAAGGAGCTCGGATCCCAAATCCTCAAGGAGCACCCAGTCGAGAACACCCAACTC
CAAAACGAGAAGCTCTACCTCTACTACCTCCAAAACGGACGTGACATGTACGTCGACCAAGAGCTCGACA
TCAACCGTCTCTCCGACTACGACGTCGACCACATCGTCCCACAATCCTTCCTCAAGGACGACTCCATCGA
CAACAAGGTCCTCACCCGTTCCGACAAGAACCGTGGAAAGTCCGACAACGTCCCATCCGAGGAGGTCGTC
AAGAAGATGAAGAACTACTGGCGTCAACTCCTCAACGCCAAGCTCATCACCCAACGTAAGTTCGACAACC
TCACCAAGGCTGAGCGTGGAGGACTCTCCGAGCTCGACAAGGCCGGATTCATCAAGCGTCAACTCGTCGA
GACCCGTCAAATCACCAAGCACGTCGCCCAAATCCTCGACTCCCGTATGAACACCAAGTACGACGAGAAC
GACAAGCTCATCCGTGAGGTCAAGGTCATCACCCTCAAGTCCAAGCTCGTCTCCGACTTCCGTAAGGACT
TCCAATTCTACAAGGTCCGTGAGATCAACAACTACCACCACGCCCACGACGCCTACCTCAACGCCGTAGT
AGGAACCGCCCTCATCAAGAAGTACCCAAAGCTCGAGTCCGAGTTCGTCTACGGAGACTACAAGGTCTAC
GACGTCCGTAAGATGATCGCCAAGTCCGAGCAAGAGATCGGAAAGGCCACCGCCAAGTACTTCTTCTACT
CCAACATCATGAACTTCTTCAAGGTAAGTTTAAACATGATTTTACTAACTAACTAATCTGATTTAAATTT
TCAGACCGAGATCACCCTCGCCAACGGAGAGATCCGTAAGCGTCCACTCATCGAGACCAACGGAGAGACC
GGAGAGATCGTCTGGGACAAGGGACGTGACTTCGCCACAGTCCGTAAGGTCCTCTCCATGCCACAAGTCA
ACATCGTCAAGAAGACCGAGGTCCAAACCGGAGGATTCTCCAAGGAGTCCATCCTCCCAAAGCGTAACTC
CGACAAGCTCATCGCCCGTAAGAAGGACTGGGACCCAAAGAAGTACGGAGGATTCGACTCCCCAACCGTC
GCCTACTCCGTCCTCGTCGTCGCCAAGGTCGAGAAGGGAAAGTCCAAGAAGCTCAAGTCCGTCAAGGAGC
TCCTCGGAATCACCATCATGGAGCGTTCCTCCTTCGAGAAGAACCCAATCGACTTCCTCGAGGCCAAGGG
ATACAAGGAGGTCAAGAAGGACCTCATCATCAAGCTCCCAAAGTACTCCCTCTTCGAGCTCGAGAACGGA
CGTAAGCGTATGCTCGCCTCCGCCGGAGAGCTCCAAAAGGGAAACGAGCTCGCCCTCCCATCCAAGTACG
TCAACTTCCTCTACCTCGCCTCCCACTACGAGAAGCTCAAGGGATCCCCAGAGGACAACGAGCAAAAGCA
ACTCTTCGTCGAGCAACACAAGCACTACCTCGACGAGATCATCGAGCAAATCTCCGAGTTCTCCAAGCGT
GTCATCCTCGCCGACGCCAACCTCGACAAGGTCCTCTCCGCCTACAACAAGCACCGTGACAAGCCAATCC
GTGAGCAAGCCGAGAACATCATCCACCTCTTCACCCTCACCAACCTCGGAGCCCCAGCCGCCTTCAAGTA
CTTCGACACCACCATCGACCGTAAGCGTTACACCTCCACCAAGGAGGTCCTCGACGCCACCCTCATCCAC
CAATCCATCACCGGACTCTACGAGACCCGTATCGACCTCTCCCAACTCGGAGGAGACGGAGGATCCGGAC
CACCAAAGAAGAAGCGTAAGGTCTACCCATACGACGTCCCAGACTACGCCTAAACTAGTGATAAATGCAA
AATCCTTTCAAGCATTCCCTTCTTCTCTATCACTCTTCTTTCTTTTTGTCAAAAAATTCTCTCGCTAATT
TATTTGCTTTTTTAATGTTATTATTTTATGACTTTTTATAGTCACTGAAAAGTTTGCATCTGAGTGAAGT
GAATGCTATCAAAATGTGATTCTGTCTGATGTACTTTCACAATCTCTCTTCAATTCCATTTTGAAGTGCT
TTAAACCCGAAAGGTTGAGAAAAATGCGAGCGCTCAAATATTTGTATTGTGTTCGTTGAGTGACCCAACA
AAAAGAGGAAACTTTATTGTGCCGCCAAGAAAAAAGTCTCACAACTTTATTATACATAGTTGATAATTCA
CTGGCCGTCGTTTTACAACGTCGTGACTGGGAAAACCAAAAAAAACTAGCAATAAAGGAATAAAAAACTG
TACACCTTAAAGGCGCACACTCTGTTTTGCAAATTTTATTTTTAGTTGTGAATTTTCTGCTGAGACCTGA
AAATAGCAACTTTAGTACTACTATAATTTGTCAACCTTTTCAAAAAAAGCATGCAATTTTTGAGAAACTC
TTATAAAAGCTATTATTAAAAAAACACCTTTTTTCCAAAATTATTCCACAAAAAATATGTTATGAAATGC
CTACACCCTCTCACACACACTCTTTATACTACTCTGTCAAACTCACGAGATGTCTGCCGCCTCTTGTGTT
GCCCCTATATAAACACCTCCTATTGCGAGATGTCTTGATATCAGTCTGTTTCGTAAGTTTTAGAGCTAGA
AATAGCAAGTTAAAATAAGGCTAGTCCGTTATCAACTTGAAAAAGTGGCACCGAGTCGGTGCTTTTTGTG
AAATTTCTGGCGTAATAGCGAAGAGGCCCGCACCGATCGCCCTTCCCAACAGTTGCGCAGCCTGAATGGC
GAATGGCGCCTGATGCGGTATTTTCTCCTTACGCATCTGTGCGGTATTTCACACCGCATATGGTGCACTC
TCAGTACAATCTGCTCTGATGCCGCATAGTTAAGCCAGCCCCGACACCCGCCAACACCCGCTGACGCGCC
CTGACGGGCTTGTCTGCTCCCGGCATCCGCTTACAGACAAGCTGTGACCGTCTCCGGGAGCTGCATGTGT
CAGAGGTTTTCACCGTCATCACCGAAACGCGCGAGACGAAAGGGCCTCGTGATACGCCTATTTTTATAGG
TTAATGTCATGATAATAATGGTTTCTTAGACGTCAGGTGGCACTTTTCGGGGAAATGTGCGCGGAACCCC
TATTTGTTTATTTTTCTAAATACATTCAAATATGTATCCGCTCATGAGACAATAACCCTGATAAATGCTT
CAATAATATTGAAAAAGGAAGAGTATGAGTATTCAACATTTCCGTGTCGCCCTTATTCCCTTTTTTGCGG
CATTTTGCCTTCCTGTTTTTGCTCACCCAGAAACGCTGGTGAAAGTAAAAGATGCTGAAGATCAGTTGGG
TGCACGAGTGGGTTACATCGAACTGGATCTCAACAGCGGTAAGATCCTTGAGAGTTTTCGCCCCGAAGAA
CGTTTTCCAATG
Features (pLannotate 1.2.2; 14 found; start..end, strand, type, name):
    834..1422    +  rep_origin     ori: high-copy-number ColE1/pMB1/pBR322/pUC origin of replication
   1604..1624    +  protein_bind   attB4: mutant version of attB; core recombination site for the Gateway® BP reaction BP Clonase™
   1625..2224    +  promoter       eft-3 promoter: eft-3; promoter for the C. elegans elongation factor 1α gene (Mitrovich and Anderson, 2000)
   2241..6497    +  CDS            Cas9: S. pyogenes Cas9, codon optimized for C. elegans with synthetic introns
   6575..6898    +  terminator     tbb-2 terminator: tbb-2; transcription terminator for the C. elegans tubulin beta-2 gene
   6902..6922    -  protein_bind   attB3: mutant version of attB; core recombination site for the Gateway® BP reaction BP Clonase™
   6926..6967    +  CDS            lacZα (fragment): LacZα fragment of β-galactosidase; lacZ fragment
   6967..7316    +  promoter       CeU6 promoter: promoter for the C. elegans R07E5.16 U6 snRNA gene (Dickinson et al., 2013)
   7337..7412    +  misc_RNA       gRNA scaffold: guide RNA scaffold for the Streptococcus pyogenes CRISPR/Cas9 system
   7427..7493    +  CDS            lacZα (fragment): LacZα fragment of β-galactosidase; lacZ fragment
   7499..7598    -  misc_feature   bom (fragment): basis of mobility region from pBR322
   7700..7735    -  CDS            rop (fragment): Rop protein, which maintains plasmids at low copy number; rop
   7830..7934    +  promoter       AmpR promoter: bla
   7935..663     +  CDS            AmpR (across the origin): β-lactamase; bla; confers resistance to ampicillin, carbenicillin, and related antibiotics
