[The description below was written by a language model from this plasmid's Addgene catalogue record and pLannotate feature annotations shown in this document.]
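Description:
pDD122 (Peft-3::Cas9 + ttTi5605 sgRNA) is an 8.1 kb worm-expression CRISPR plasmid that supplies both Cas9 and a single guide RNA for genome engineering in Caenorhabditis elegans. It was derived from pCFJ601 by Gibson assembly, replacing that vector's Mos1 transposase coding sequence with Cas9 and then adding a U6 promoter::sgRNA gene. In E. coli it is maintained at high copy through a ColE1/pUC-type origin and selected with ampicillin via the β-lactamase gene. The annotated attB4 and attB3 Gateway sites, together with short lacZα, bom and rop fragments, appear to be non-functional remnants of how the backbone was built.

The plasmid carries two expression units. In the first, the promoter of the C. elegans elongation factor 1α gene eft-3 (now officially named eef-1A.1) drives Streptococcus pyogenes Cas9 that has been codon-optimised for C. elegans and interrupted with synthetic introns, features commonly used to improve transgene expression in worms. The protein carries a C-terminal nuclear localisation signal and HA epitope tag, and the transcript ends at the tbb-2 (β-tubulin) terminator. In the second unit, the promoter of a C. elegans U6 snRNA gene drives an sgRNA made up of a protospacer fused to the standard S. pyogenes guide scaffold. The protospacer targets a genomic site adjacent to the ttTi5605 Mos1 insertion allele.

According to the record, the plasmid is used for Cas9-triggered homologous recombination: Cas9 cuts near the ttTi5605 locus, and the break can be repaired from a homologous template to insert or modify sequence there. No repair template is included on this plasmid. The depositor describes the full sequence as hypothetical, with only the Cas9 ORF, U6 promoter and sgRNA fully sequence-verified.
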