Addgene plasmid #47550: pDD122 (Peft-3::Cas9 + ttTi5605 sgRNA)
Purpose: Cas9 + sgRNA plasmid that is targeted to a genomic site near the ttTi5605 Mos1 insertion allele
Depositing lab: Bob Goldstein. Depositing organization: University of North Carolina at Chapel Hill. Publication: Engineering the Caenorhabditis elegans genome using Cas9-triggered homologous recombination. Dickinson DJ, Ward JD, Reiner DJ, Goldstein B. Nat Methods. 2013 Sep 1. doi: 10.1038/nmeth.2641. PubMed 23995389.
Backbone
  Vector backbone: pCFJ601
  Backbone size w/o insert (bp): 2300
  Total vector size (bp): 8132
  Modifications to backbone: Generated from pCFJ601 by replacing the Mos1 transposase with Cas9, then inserting the U6 Promoter::sgRNA gene. Cloning method was Gibson Assembly
  Vector type: Worm Expression, CRISPR
Growth in bacteria
  Bacterial resistance: Ampicillin, 100 μg/mL
  Growth temperature: 37°C
  Growth strain: Mach1
  Copy number: High Copy
Gene/Insert 1
  Gene/Insert name: Cas9
  Species: Synthetic
  Insert size (bp): 4323
  Mutation: Codon optimized and with synthetic introns for C. elegans
  Promoter: eef-1A.1 (eft-3)
  Tag / fusion protein: NLS (C terminal on insert); HA (C terminal on insert)
  Cloning method: Ligation Independent Cloning
  Sequencing primers: 5′ TCAGTTGGGAAACACTTTGCT; 3′ gcttgaaaggattttgcatttatc
Gene/Insert 2
  Gene/Insert name: ttTi5605 sgRNA
  Insert size (bp): 100
  Mutation: Protospacer targeting a genomic site adjacent to the ttTi5605 Mos1 allele
  Promoter: U6
  Cloning method: Ligation Independent Cloning
  Sequencing primers: 5′ N/A; 3′ ggtgtgaaataccgcacaga
Resource information
  A portion of this plasmid was derived from a plasmid made by: The vector backbone, pCFJ601, was received from Addgene. The insert was synthesized in our lab.
Terms and licenses: Academic/Nonprofit Terms; Industry Terms: Not Available to Industry
Depositor comments: For more information on Goldstein Lab CRISPR Plasmids please refer to: http://www.addgene.org/crispr/Goldstein/ gRNA target sequence atatcagtctgtttcgtaa Please note: eft-3 has officially been changed to eef-1A.1 Please see the eef-1A.1 WormBase entry for details: http://www.wormbase.org/species/c_elegans/gene/WBGene00001168#05-9g-3
How to cite: pDD122 (Peft-3::Cas9 + ttTi5605 sgRNA) was a gift from Bob Goldstein (Addgene plasmid # 47550 ; http://n2t.net/addgene:47550 ; RRID:Addgene_47550)
