>Addgene plasmid #47550 | pDD122 (Peft-3::Cas9 + ttTi5605 sgRNA) | addgene partial sequence | sequence record 70500 | M13rev
GTTGGCACCTTTGGTCTTTTATTGTCAACTTCCATTGGTTCTTCCATTGTTTCTGTTAAATTAATGAATT
TTTCATAAAATAAAGACATTATACAATATAAAAATGAAGAATTTATTGAAAATAAACTGCCAGAGAGAAA
AAGTATGCAACACTCCCGCCGAGAGTGTTTGAAATGGTGTACGGTACATTTTCGTGCTAGGAGTTAGATG
TGCAGGCAGCAACGAGAGGGGGAGAGATTTTTTTGGGCCTTGTGAAATTAACGTGAGTTTTCTGGTCATC
TGACTAATCATGTTGGTTTTTTGTTGGTTTATTTTGTTTTTATCTTTGTTTTTATCCAGATTAGGAAATT
TAAATTTTATGAATTTATAATGAGGTCAAACATTCAGTCCCAGCGTTTTTCCTGTTCTCACTGTTTAGTC
GAATTTTTATTTTAGGCTTTCAACAAATGTTCTAACTGTCTTATTTGTGACCTCACTTTTTATATTTTTT
TAATTTTTAAAAATATTAGAAGTTTCTAGGATAATTTTTTCGACTTTTATTCTCTCTACCGTCCGCACTC
TTCTTACTTTTAAATTAAATTGTTTTTTTTTCAGTTGGGAAACACTTTGCTCTAGAAAAAATGGACAAAA
AATACAGCATCGGCCTTGACATCGGAACGAACTCCGTCGGATGGGCCGTCATCACCGACGAGTACAAGGT
CCCATCCAAGAAGTTCAAGGTCCTCGGAAACACCGACCGTCACTCCATCAAGAAGAACCTCATCGGAGCC
CTCCTCTTCGACTCCGGAGAGACCGCCGAGGCCACCCGTCTCAAGCGTACCGCCCGTCGTCGTTACACCC
GTCGTAAGAACCGTATCTGCTACCTCCAAGAGATCTTCTCCAACGAGATGGCCAAGGTCGACGACTCCTT
CTTCCACCGTCTCGAGGAGTCCTT
