>Addgene plasmid #47550 | pDD122 (Peft-3::Cas9 + ttTi5605 sgRNA) | addgene partial sequence | sequence record 70502 | pRSII-F1 5'-CGGCATCAGAGCAGATTGTAC-3'
CCGCACAGATGCGTAAGGAGAAAATACCGCATCAGGCGCCATTCGCCATTCAGGCTGCGCAACTGTTGGG
AAGGGCGATCGGTGCGGGCCTCTTCGCTATTACGCCAGAAATTTCACAAAAAGCACCGACTCGGTGCCAC
TTTTTCAAGTTGATAACGGACTAGCCTTATTTTAACTTGCTATTTCTAGCTCTAAAACTTACGAAACAGA
CTGATATCAAGACATCTCGCAATAGGAGGTGTTTATATAGGGGCAACACAAGAGGCGGCAGACATCTCGT
GAGTTTGACAGAGTAGTATAAAGAGTGTGTGTGAGAGGGTGTAGGCATTTCATAACATATTTTTTGTGGA
ATAATTTTGGAAAAAAGGTGTTTTTTTAATAATAGCTTTTATAAGAGTTTCTCAAAAATTGCATGCTTTT
TTTGAAAAGGTTGACAAATTATAGTAGTACTAAAGTTGCTATTTTCAGGTCTCAGCAGAAAATTCACAAC
TAAAAATAAAATTTGCAAAACAGAGTGTGCGCCTTTAAGGTGTACAGTTTTTTATTCCTTTATTGCTAGT
TTTTTTTGGTTTTCCCAGTCACGACGTTGTAAAACGACGGCCAGTGAATTATCAACTATGTATAATAAAG
TTGTGAGACTTTTTTCTTGGCGGCACAATAAAGTTTCCTCTTTTTGTTGGGTCACTCAACGAACACAATA
CAAATATTTGAGCGCTCGCATTTTTCTCAACCTTTCGGGTTTAAAGCACTTCAAAATGGAATTGAAGAGA
GATTGTGAAAGTACATCAGACAGAATCACATTTTGATAGCATTCACTTCACTCAGATGCAAACTTTTCAG
TGACTATAAAAAGTCATAAAATAATAACATTAAAAAAGCAAATAAATTAGCGAGAGAATTT
