>Addgene plasmid #47550 | pDD122 (Peft-3::Cas9 + ttTi5605 sgRNA) | addgene partial sequence | sequence record 70503 | M13-F20 5'-TGTAAAACGACGGCCAGT-3'
AAGTTGTGAGACTTTTTTCTTGGCGGCACAATAAAGTTTCCTCTTTTTGTTGGGTCACTCAACGAACACA
ATACAAATATTTGAGCGCTCGCATTTTTCTCAACCTTTCGGGTTTAAAGCACTTCAAAATGGAATTGAAG
AGAGATTGTGAAAGTACATCAGACAGAATCACATTTTGATAGCATTCACTTCACTCAGATGCAAACTTTT
CAGTGACTATAAAAAGTCATAAAATAATAACATTAAAAAAGCAAATAAATTAGCGAGAGAATTTTTTGAC
AAAAAGAAAGAAGAGTGATAGAGAAGAAGGGAATGCTTGAAAGGATTTTGCATTTATCACTAGTTTAGGC
GTAGTCTGGGACGTCGTATGGGTAGACCTTACGCTTCTTCTTTGGTGGTCCGGATCCTCCGTCTCCTCCG
AGTTGGGAGAGGTCGATACGGGTCTCGTAGAGTCCGGTGATGGATTGGTGGATGAGGGTGGCGTCGAGGA
CCTCCTTGGTGGAGGTGTAACGCTTACGGTCGATGGTGGTGTCGAAGTACTTGAAGGCGGCTGGGGCTCC
GAGGTTGGTGAGGGTGAAGAGGTGGATGATGTTCTCGGCTTGCTCACGGATTGGCTTGTCACGGTGCTTG
TTGTAGGCGGAGAGGACCTTGTCGAGGTTGGCGTCGGCGAGGATGACACGCTTGGAGAACTCGGAGATTT
GCTCGATGATCTCGTCGAGGTAGTGCTTGTGTTGCTCGACGAAGAGTTGCTTTTGCTCGTTGTCCTCTGG
GGATCCCTTGAGCTTCTCGTAGTGGGAGGCGAGGTAGAGGAAGTTGACGTACTTGGATGGGAGGGCGAGC
TCGTTTCCCTTTTGGAGCTCTCCGGCGGAGGCGAGCATACGCTTACGTCCGTTCTCGAGCTCGAAG
